>Addgene plasmid #30336 | SS13 lac-inducible GFP reporter circuit | depositor full sequence | sequence record 13976 | Author sequence
TACTAGTAGCGGCCGCTGCAGGCTTCCTCGCTCACTGACTCGCTGCGCTCGGTCGTTCGGCTGCGGCGAG
CGGTATCAGCTCACTCAAAGGCGGTAATACGGTTATCCACAGAATCAGGGGATAACGCAGGAAAGAACAT
GTGAGCAAAAGGCCAGCAAAAGGCCAGGAACCGTAAAAAGGCCGCGTTGCTGGCGTTTTTCCATAGGCTC
CGCCCCCCTGACGAGCATCACAAAAATCGACGCTCAAGTCAGAGGTGGCGAAACCCGACAGGACTATAAA
GATACCAGGCGTTTCCCCCTGGAAGCTCCCTCGTGCGCTCTCCTGTTCCGACCCTGCCGCTTACCGGATA
CCTGTCCGCCTTTCTCCCTTCGGGAAGCGTGGCGCTTTCTCATAGCTCACGCTGTAGGTATCTCAGTTCG
GTGTAGGTCGTTCGCTCCAAGCTGGGCTGTGTGCACGAACCCCCCGTTCAGCCCGACCGCTGCGCCTTAT
CCGGTAACTATCGTCTTGAGTCCAACCCGGTAAGACACGACTTATCGCCACTGGCAGCAGCCACTGGTAA
CAGGATTAGCAGAGCGAGGTATGTAGGCGGTGCTACAGAGTTCTTGAAGTGGTGGCCTAACTACGGCTAC
ACTAGAAGGACAGTATTTGGTATCTGCGCTCTGCTGAAGCCAGTTACCTTCGGAAAAAGAGTTGGTAGCT
CTTGATCCGGCAAACAAACCACCGCTGGTAGCGGTGGTTTTTTTGTTTGCAAGCAGCAGATTACGCGCAG
AAAAAAAGGATCTCAAGAAGATCCTTTGATCTTTTCTACGGGGTCTGACGCTCAGTGGAACGAAAACTCA
CGTTAAGGGATTTTGGTCATGAGATTATCAAAAAGGATCTTCACCTAGATCCTTTTAAATTAAAAATGAA
GTTTTAAATCAATCTAAAGTATATATGAGTAAACTTGGTCTGACAGTTACCAATGCTTAATCAGTGAGGC
ACCTATCTCAGCGATCTGTCTATTTCGTTCATCCATAGTTGCCTGACTCCCCGTCGTGTAGATAACTACG
ATACGGGAGGGCTTACCATCTGGCCCCAGTGCTGCAATGATACCGCGAGACCCACGCTCACCGGCTCCAG
ATTTATCAGCAATAAACCAGCCAGCCGGAAGGGCCGAGCGCAGAAGTGGTCCTGCAACTTTATCCGCCTC
CATCCAGTCTATTAATTGTTGCCGGGAAGCTAGAGTAAGTAGTTCGCCAGTTAATAGTTTGCGCAACGTT
GTTGCCATTGCTACAGGCATCGTGGTGTCACGCTCGTCGTTTGGTATGGCTTCATTCAGCTCCGGTTCCC
AACGATCAAGGCGAGTTACATGATCCCCCATGTTGTGCAAAAAAGCGGTTAGCTCCTTCGGTCCTCCGAT
CGTTGTCAGAAGTAAGTTGGCCGCAGTGTTATCACTCATGGTTATGGCAGCACTGCATAATTCTCTTACT
GTCATGCCATCCGTAAGATGCTTTTCTGTGACTGGTGAGTACTCAACCAAGTCATTCTGAGAATAGTGTA
TGCGGCGACCGAGTTGCTCTTGCCCGGCGTCAATACGGGATAATACCGCGCCACATAGCAGAACTTTAAA
AGTGCTCATCATTGGAAAACGTTCTTCGGGGCGAAAACTCTCAAGGATCTTACCGCTGTTGAGATCCAGT
TCGATGTAACCCACTCGTGCACCCAACTGATCTTCAGCATCTTTTACTTTCACCAGCGTTTCTGGGTGAG
CAAAAACAGGAAGGCAAAATGCCGCAAAAAAGGGAATAAGGGCGACACGGAAATGTTGAATACTCATACT
CTTCCTTTTTCAATATTATTGAAGCATTTATCAGGGTTATTGTCTCATGAGCGGATACATATTTGAATGT
ATTTAGAAAAATAAACAAATAGGGGTTCCGCGCACATTTCCCCGAAAAGTGCCACCTGACGTCTAAGAAA
CCATTATTATCATGACATTAACCTATAAAAATAGGCGTATCACGAGGCAGAATTTCAGATAAAAAAAATC
CTTAGCTTTCGCTAAGGATGATTTCTGGAATTCGCGGCCGCTTCTAGAGCAATACGCAAACCGCCTCTCC
CCGCGCGTTGGCCGATTCATTAATGCAGCTGGCACGACAGGTTTCCCGACTGGAAAGCGGGCAGTGAGCG
CAACGCAATTAATGTGAGTTAGCTCACTCATTAGGCACCCCAGGCTTTACACTTTATGCTTCCGGCTCGT
ATGTTGTGTGGAATTGTGAGCGGATAACAATTTCACACATACTAGAGTCACACAGGAAAGTACTAGATGC
GTAAAGGAGAAGAACTTTTCACTGGAGTTGTCCCAATTCTTGTTGAATTAGATGGTGATGTTAATGGGCA
CAAATTTTCTGTCAGTGGAGAGGGTGAAGGTGATGCAACATACGGAAAACTTACCCTTAAATTTATTTGC
ACTACTGGAAAACTACCTGTTCCATGGCCAACACTTGTCACTACTTTCGGTTATGGTGTTCAATGCTTTG
CGAGATACCCAGATCATATGAAACAGCATGACTTTTTCAAGAGTGCCATGCCCGAAGGTTATGTACAGGA
AAGAACTATATTTTTCAAAGATGACGGGAACTACAAGACACGTGCTGAAGTCAAGTTTGAAGGTGATACC
CTTGTTAATAGAATCGAGTTAAAAGGTATTGATTTTAAAGAAGATGGAAACATTCTTGGACACAAATTGG
AATACAACTATAACTCACACAATGTATACATCATGGCAGACAAACAAAAGAATGGAATCAAAGTTAACTT
CAAAATTAGACACAACATTGAAGATGGAAGCGTTCAACTAGCAGACCATTATCAACAAAATACTCCAATT
GGCGATGGCCCTGTCCTTTTACCAGACAACCATTACCTGTCCACACAATCTGCCCTTTCGAAAGATCCCA
ACGAAAAGAGAGACCACATGGTCCTTCTTGAGTTTGTAACAGCTGCTGGGATTACACATGGCATGGATGA
ACTATACAAATAATAATACTAGAGCCAGGCATCAAATAAAACGAAAGGCTCAGTCGAAAGACTGGGCCTT
TCGTTTTATCTGTTGTTTGTCGGTGAACGCTCTCTACTAGAGTCACACTGGCTCACCTTCGGGTGGGCCT
TTCTGCGTTTATA
Features (pLannotate 1.2.2; 13 found; start..end, strand, type, name):
      1..21      +  misc_feature   BioBrick suffix: universal suffix for all parts
    198..786     -  rep_origin     ori: high-copy-number ColE1/pMB1/pBR322/pUC origin of replication
    957..1817    -  CDS            AmpR: β-lactamase; bla; confers resistance to ampicillin, carbenicillin, and related antibiotics
   1818..1922    -  promoter       AmpR promoter: bla
   2012..2055    -  terminator     bacterial terminator: putative bacterial transcription terminator
   2058..2079    +  misc_feature   BioBrick prefix: BioBrick prefix for parts that do not start with "ATG"
   2080..2167    +  CDS            lacI (fragment): lac repressor; lacI; The lac repressor binds to the lac operator to inhibit transcription in E. coli. This inhibition can be relieved by adding lactose or isopropyl-β-D-thiogalactopyranoside (IPTG).
   2180..2201    +  protein_bind   CAP binding site: CAP binding activates transcription in the presence of cAMP. E. coli catabolite activator protein
   2216..2246    +  promoter       lac promoter: promoter for the E. coli lac operon
   2254..2270    +  protein_bind   lac operator: The lac repressor binds to the lac operator to inhibit transcription in E. coli. This inhibition can be relieved by adding lactose or isopropyl-β-D-thiogalactopyranoside (IPTG). lac repressor encoded by lacI
   2307..3020    +  CDS            hfriFP: hfriFP is a fluorescent protein published in 2013, derived from Herbaspirillum frisingense.
   3043..3114    +  terminator     rrnB T1 terminator: transcription terminator T1 from the E. coli rrnB gene
   3130..3157    +  terminator     T7Te terminator: phage T7 early transcription terminator
