[The description below was written by a language model from this plasmid's Addgene catalogue record and pLannotate feature annotations shown in this document.]
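Description:
SS13 lac-inducible GFP reporter circuit is a small bacterial expression and synthetic biology plasmid of about 3.2 kb, built on the BioBrick assembly vector pSB1A2 from the MIT Parts Registry. The backbone provides a high-copy ColE1/pUC-type origin of replication and a β-lactamase gene under its own bla promoter, so the plasmid is maintained in E. coli under ampicillin selection. A putative bacterial terminator sits just upstream of the cloning region, and the insert is bracketed by the standard BioBrick prefix and suffix, which allow the circuit to be excised or combined with other parts by restriction-enzyme assembly.

The payload is a single transcription unit. According to the depositor it carries the wild-type lac promoter, and the annotation shows the natural lac control region: a short remnant of the end of lacI, the CAP binding site, the lac promoter and the lac operator. This drives a roughly 714 bp fluorescent protein reading frame, followed by a double terminator made of rrnB T1 and T7Te. The automated annotation labels the reading frame as "hfriFP", but the catalogue entry names the insert as GFP, so that label is probably a similarity-based misassignment.

Only a fragment of lacI is present, so the plasmid does not encode a functional repressor. Repression, and induction by IPTG or lactose, would therefore depend on LacI supplied by the host. The CAP site also makes expression sensitive to catabolite state.

The construct serves as a simple inducible fluorescence reporter circuit. The depositor notes that SS13 itself was not used in the associated study on evolutionarily robust genetic circuits; a related plasmid, SS24, was used instead.
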