Addgene plasmid #30336: SS13 lac-inducible GFP reporter circuit
Depositing lab: Herbert Sauro. Depositing organization: University of Washington. Publication: Designing and engineering evolutionary robust genetic circuits. Sleight SC, Bartley BA, Lieviant JA, Sauro HM. J Biol Eng. 2010 Nov 1;4:12 10.1186/1754-1611-4-12 PubMed 21040586.
Backbone
  Vector backbone: pSB1A2
  Backbone manufacturer: Tom Knight, MIT Parts Registry
  Backbone size w/o insert (bp): 2079
  Vector type: Bacterial Expression, Synthetic Biology
Growth in bacteria
  Bacterial resistance: Ampicillin, 100 μg/mL
  Growth temperature: 37°C
  Growth strain: DH5alpha
  Copy number: High Copy
Gene/Insert
  Gene/Insert name: GFP
  Cloning method: Restriction Enzyme
  Sequencing primers: 5′ Lac-Promoter
Resource information
  A portion of this plasmid was derived from a plasmid made by: MIT Parts Registry
Terms and licenses: Academic/Nonprofit Terms; Industry Terms: Not Available to Industry
Depositor comments: Contains the wt lac promoter. Please note that this plasmid, SS13, was not used in the associated publication (Sleight et al J Biol Eng. 2010). SS24 was used in the experiments described in this paper.
How to cite: SS13 lac-inducible GFP reporter circuit was a gift from Herbert Sauro (Addgene plasmid # 30336 ; http://n2t.net/addgene:30336 ; RRID:Addgene_30336)
