>Addgene plasmid #30336 | SS13 lac-inducible GFP reporter circuit | addgene partial sequence | sequence record 35390 | 30336 with lac_promoter (5' CACTTTATGCTTCCGGCTCG 3')
GGGAGGACGGAACATTTCACACATACTAGAGTCACACAGGAAAGTACTAGATGCGTAAAGGAGAAGAACT
TTTCACTGGAGTTGTCCCAATTCTTGTTGAATTAGATGGTGATGTTAATGGGCACAAATTTTCTGTCAGT
GGAGAGGGTGAAGGTGATGCAACATACGGAAAACTTACCCTTAAATTTATTTGCACTACTGGAAAACTAC
CTGTTCCATGGCCAACACTTGTCACTACTTTCGGTTATGGTGTTCAATGCTTTGCGAGATACCCAGATCA
TATGAAACAGCATGACTTTTTCAAGAGTGCCATGCCCGAAGGTTATGTACAGGAAAGAACTATATTTTTC
AAAGATGACGGGAACTACAAGACACGTGCTGAAGTCAAGTTTGAAGGTGATACCCTTGTTAATAGAATCG
AGTTAAAAGGTATTGATTTTAAAGAAGATGGAAACATTCTTGGACACAAATTGGAATACAACTATAACTC
ACACAATGTATACATCATGGCAGACAAACAAAAGAATGGAATCAAAGTTAACTTCAAAATTAGACACAAC
ATTGAAGATGGAAGCGTTCAACTAGCAGACCATTATCAACAAAATACTCCAATTGGCGATGGCCCTGTCC
TTTTACCAGACAACCATTACCTGTCCACACAATCTGCCCTTTCGAAAGATCCCAACGAAAAGAGAGACCA
CATGGTCCTTCTTGAGTTTGTAACAGCTGCTGGGATTACACATGGCATGGATGAACTATACAAATAATAA
TACTAGAGCCAGGCATCAAATAAAACGAAAGGCTCAGTCGAAA
